Addgene plasmid #64936: pET3a RegIIIg
Purpose: bacterial expression of processed mouse RegIIIgamma
Depositing lab: Lora Hooper. Depositing organization: University of Texas Southwestern Medical Center. Publication: Regulation of C-type lectin antimicrobial activity by a flexible N-terminal prosegment. Mukherjee S, Partch CL, Lehotzky RE, Whitham CV, Chu H, Bevins CL, Gardner KH, Hooper LV. J Biol Chem. 2009 Feb 20;284(8):4881-8. doi: 10.1074/jbc.M808077200. Epub 2008 Dec 18. PubMed 19095652.
Backbone
  Vector backbone: pET3a
  Backbone manufacturer: Novagen
  Backbone size w/o insert (bp): 4640
  Vector type: Bacterial Expression
Growth in bacteria
  Bacterial resistance: Ampicillin, 100 μg/mL
  Growth temperature: 37°C
  Growth strain: DH5alpha
  Copy number: Low Copy
Gene/Insert
  Gene/Insert name: RegIIIg (alt names: Reg3g; regenerating islet-derived 3 gamma)
  Species: M. musculus (mouse)
  Insert size (bp): 417
  Mutation: processed form
  Entrez Gene: Reg3g (a.k.a. AI449515, REG-3-gamma, reg III-gamma)
  Promoter: T7
  Cloning method: Restriction Enzyme; 5′ cloning site NdeI (not destroyed); 3′ cloning site BamHI (not destroyed)
  Sequencing primers: 5′ T7; 3′ T7 terminal
Terms and licenses: Academic/Nonprofit Terms; Industry Terms: Not Available to Industry
How to cite: pET3a RegIIIg was a gift from Lora Hooper (Addgene plasmid # 64936 ; http://n2t.net/addgene:64936 ; RRID:Addgene_64936)
