[The description below was written by a language model from this plasmid's Addgene catalogue record.]
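Description:
pET3a RegIIIg is a bacterial expression plasmid built on the Novagen pET3a backbone (about 4.6 kb without insert) for producing recombinant mouse RegIIIγ in E. coli. It is selected with ampicillin and is recorded as a low-copy plasmid, propagated in a standard cloning strain (DH5alpha). No feature table accompanies the record, so details such as the exact origin of replication and the terminator are not explicitly listed, although the use of a T7 terminator sequencing primer is consistent with the usual pET arrangement of a T7 promoter and T7 terminator flanking the cloning site.

The payload is a 417 bp insert encoding the processed form of Reg3g (regenerating islet-derived 3 gamma) from Mus musculus, a C-type lectin with antimicrobial activity. "Processed" is noted as the only modification. Given the associated work on regulation of lectin activity by a flexible N-terminal prosegment, this most likely denotes a form lacking that prosegment, but the record does not give the exact boundaries. The coding sequence was cloned between NdeI and BamHI, both sites being retained. Cloning at NdeI normally places the start codon at the site itself. No affinity or epitope tags are recorded.

Transcription is driven by the T7 promoter, so expression requires a host that supplies T7 RNA polymerase, such as a DE3 lysogen, rather than the cloning strain used for maintenance. The construct is intended for bacterial production of processed RegIIIγ protein, for example for biochemical, structural or antimicrobial activity studies comparing it with the unprocessed form.
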