>Addgene plasmid #64936 | pET3a RegIIIg | addgene partial sequence | sequence record 115744 | T7 5'-TAATACGACTCACTATAGGG-3'
GAAGGAGATATACATATGAGCAGCTGCCCCAAGGGCTCCCGTGCCTATGGCTCCTATTGCTATGCCTTGT
TTAGTGTATCTAAAAACTGGTATGATGCAGATATGGCCTGCCAAAAGAGGCCCTCAGGACATCTTGTGTC
TGTGCTCAGTGGCGCTGAAGCTTCCTTCCTGTCCTCCATGATCAAAAGCAGTGGTAACAGTGGCCAATAT
GTATGGATTGGGCTCCATGACCCGACACTGGGCTATGAACCCAACAGAGGTGGATGGGAGTGGAGCAATG
CTGATGTGATGAATTACATCAACTGGGAGACGAATCCTTCCTCTTCCTCAGGCAATCACTGTGGTACCCT
GTCAAGAGCCTCAGGATTTCTGAAGTGGAGAGAGAATTATTGTAACTTAGAGTTACCCTATGTCTGCAAA
TTCAAGGCCTAGGGATCCGGCTGCTAACAAAGCCCGAAAGGAAGCTGAGTTGGCTGCTGCCACCGCTGAG
CAATAACTAGCATAACCCCTTGGGGCCTCTAAACGGGTCTTGAGGGGTTTTTTGCTGAAAGGAGGAACTA
TATCCGGATATCCACAGGACGGGTGTGGTCGCCATGATCGCGTAGTCGATAGTGGCTCCAAGTAGCGAAG
CGAGCAGGACTGGGCGGCGGCCAAAGCGGTCGGACAGTGCTCCGAGAACGGGTGCGCATAGAAATTGCAT
CAACGCATATAGCGCTAGCAGCACGCCATAGTGACTGGCGATGCTGTCGGAATGGACGATATCCCGCAAG
A
