>Addgene plasmid #64936 | pET3a RegIIIg | addgene partial sequence | sequence record 115747 | T7term 5'-GCTAGTTATTGCTCAGCGG-3'
AGCAGCCGGATCCCTAGGCCTTGAATTTGCAGACATAGGGTAACTCTAAGTTACAATAATTCTCTCTCCA
CTTCAGAAATCCTGAGGCTCTTGACAGGGTACCACAGTGATTGCCTGAGGAAGAGGAAGGATTCGTCTCC
CAGTTGATGTAATTCATCACATCAGCATTGCTCCACTCCCATCCACCTCTGTTGGGTTCATAGCCCAGTG
TCGGGTCATGGAGCCCAATCCATACATATTGGCCACTGTTACCACTGCTTTTGATCATGGAGGACAGGAA
GGAAGCTTCAGCGCCACTGAGCACAGACACAAGATGTCCTGAGGGCCTCTTTTGGCAGGCCATATCTGCA
TCATACCAGTTTTTAGATACACTAAACAAGGCATAGCAATAGGAGCCATAGGCACGGGAGCCCTTGGGGC
AGCTGCTCATATGTATATCTCCTTCTTAAAGTTAAACAAAATTATTTCTAGAGGGAAACCGTTGTGGTCT
CCCTATAGTGAGTCGTATTAATTTCGCGGGATCGAGATCTCGATCCTCTACGCCGGACGCATCGTGGCCG
GCATCACCGGCGCCACAGGTGCGGTTGCTGGCGCCTATATCGCCGACATCACCGATGGGGAAGATCGGGC
TCGCCACTTCGGGCTCATGAGCGCTTGTTTCGGCGTGGGTATGGTGGCAGGCCCCGTGGCCGGGGGACTG
TTGGGCGCCATCTCCTTGCATGCACCATTCCTTGCGGCGGCGGTGCTCAACGGCCTCAACCTACTACTGG
GCTGCTTCCTAATGCAGGAGTCGCAT
